Addgene plasmid #155368: pU6-PspCas13b-gRNA-Actb1216
Purpose: PspCas13b guide RNA positioned 8bp 5' of Actb 1216 for targeted m6A RNA methylation
Depositing lab: David Liu. Depositing organization: Broad Institute. Publication: Programmable m(6)A modification of cellular RNAs with a Cas13-directed methyltransferase. Wilson C, Chen PJ, Miao Z, Liu DR. Nat Biotechnol. 2020 Jun 29. pii: 10.1038/s41587-020-0572-6. doi: 10.1038/s41587-020-0572-6. PubMed 32601430.
Backbone
  Vector backbone: pU6 with pBR222 origin
  Vector type: Mammalian Expression, CRISPR
Growth in bacteria
  Bacterial resistance: Ampicillin, 100 μg/mL
  Growth temperature: 37°C
  Growth strain: DH5alpha
  Copy number: High Copy
Gene/Insert
  Gene/Insert name: PspCas13b gRNA targeting Actb 1216
  gRNA/shRNA sequence: GAAGCATTTGCGGTGGACGATGGAGGGGCC
  Species: Synthetic
  Cloning method: Restriction Enzyme; 5′ cloning site unknown (unknown if destroyed); 3′ cloning site unknown (unknown if destroyed)
  Sequencing primers: 5′ unknown
Terms and licenses: Academic/Nonprofit Terms; Industry Terms: Not Available to Industry
How to cite: pU6-PspCas13b-gRNA-Actb1216 was a gift from David Liu (Addgene plasmid # 155368 ; http://n2t.net/addgene:155368 ; RRID:Addgene_155368)
