[The description below was written by a language model from this plasmid's Addgene catalogue record and pLannotate feature annotations shown in this document.]
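Description:
pU6-PspCas13b-gRNA-Actb1216 is a small (about 3 kb) mammalian guide RNA expression plasmid used in CRISPR-Cas13 RNA targeting. Its backbone is described as a pU6 vector with a pBR322-type origin. The feature table shows a high-copy ColE1/pMB1-family origin of replication and an AmpR (β-lactamase) cassette driven by its own bla promoter, so the plasmid is propagated in E. coli under ampicillin selection. The remaining bacterial annotations are leftovers of the pUC/pBR322-derived cloning backbone and play no part in the construct's function in mammalian cells. They comprise fragments of lacI, lacZα, rop and the bom region, together with the CAP binding site, lac promoter and lac operator.

The functional payload is a human U6 promoter, an RNA polymerase III promoter suited to producing short, uncapped, non-polyadenylated transcripts such as guide RNAs. It drives a synthetic guide RNA for PspCas13b, the RNA-targeting Cas13b ortholog. The guide itself and its Cas13b direct-repeat scaffold are not annotated in the feature table, but they presumably lie in the unannotated stretch between the U6 promoter and the lacZα fragment. According to the record, the spacer is positioned 8 bp 5' of position 1216 in the Actb transcript. The plasmid encodes no Cas protein or mammalian selection marker, so it must be co-delivered with a separate effector construct. Its stated use is targeted m6A RNA methylation, in which the guide directs a Cas13-linked methyltransferase to the Actb mRNA so that the modification is installed near that site.
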