Features (pLannotate 1.2.2; 11 found; start..end, strand, type, name):
     16..108     +  CDS            lacI (fragment): lac repressor; lacI; The lac repressor binds to the lac operator to inhibit transcription in E. coli. This inhibition can be relieved by adding lactose or isopropyl-β-D-thiogalactopyranoside (IPTG).
    121..142     +  protein_bind   CAP binding site: CAP binding activates transcription in the presence of cAMP. E. coli catabolite activator protein
    157..187     +  promoter       lac promoter: promoter for the E. coli lac operon
    195..211     +  protein_bind   lac operator: The lac repressor binds to the lac operator to inhibit transcription in E. coli. This inhibition can be relieved by adding lactose or isopropyl-β-D-thiogalactopyranoside (IPTG). lac repressor encoded by lacI
    249..489     +  promoter       U6 promoter: RNA polymerase III promoter for human U6 snRNA
    585..742     +  CDS            lacZα (fragment): LacZα fragment of β-galactosidase; lacZ fragment
    748..847     -  misc_feature   bom (fragment): basis of mobility region from pBR322
    949..984     -  CDS            rop (fragment): Rop protein, which maintains plasmids at low copy number; rop
   1079..1183    +  promoter       AmpR promoter: bla
   1184..2044    +  CDS            AmpR: β-lactamase; bla; confers resistance to ampicillin, carbenicillin, and related antibiotics
   2215..2803    +  rep_origin     ori: high-copy-number ColE1/pMB1/pBR322/pUC origin of replication
>Addgene plasmid #155368 | pU6-PspCas13b-gRNA-Actb1216 | addgene full sequence | sequence record 305823 | Addgene NGS Result
CGAGGAAGCGGAAGAGCGCCCAATACGCAAACCGCCTCTCCCCGCGCGTTGGCCGATTCATTAATGCAGC
TGGCACGACAGGTTTCCCGACTGGAAAGCGGGCAGTGAGCGCAACGCAATTAATGTGAGTTAGCTCACTC
ATTAGGCACCCCAGGCTTTACACTTTATGCTTCCGGCTCGTATGTTGTGTGGAATTGTGAGCGGATAACA
ATTTCACGCAGGAAACAGCTATGACCATGATTACGCCAGAGGGCCTATTTCCCATGATTCCTTCATATTT
GCATATACGATACAAGGCTGTTAGAGAGATAATTGGAATTAATTTGACTGTAAACACAAAGATATTAGTA
CAAAATACGTGACGTAGAAAGTAATAATTTCTTGGGTAGTTTGCAGTTTTAAAATTATGTTTTAAAATGG
ACTATCATATGCTTACCGTAACTTGAAAGTATTTCGATTTCTTGGCTTTATATATCTTGTGGAAAGGACG
AAACACCGGAAGCATTTGCGGTGGACGATGGAGGGGCCGTTGTGGAAGGTCCAGTTTTGAGGGGCTATTA
CAACTTTTTTGGTACCGAGCTCGAATTCACTGGCCGTCGTTTTACAACGTCGTGACTGGGAAAACCCTGG
CGTTACCCAACTTAATCGCCTTGCAGCACATCCCCCTTTCGCCAGCTGGCGTAATAGCGAAGAGGCCCGC
ACCGATCGCCCTTCCCAACAGTTGCGCAGCCTGAATGGCGAATGGCGCCTGATGCGGTATTTTCTCCTTA
CGCATCTGTGCGGTATTTCACACCGCATATGGTGCACTCTCAGTACAATCTGCTCTGATGCCGCATAGTT
AAGCCAGCCCCGACACCCGCCAACACCCGCTGACGCGCCCTGACGGGCTTGTCTGCTCCCGGCATCCGCT
TACAGACAAGCTGTGACCGTCTCCGGGAGCTGCATGTGTCAGAGGTTTTCACCGTCATCACCGAAACGCG
CGAGACGAAAGGGCCTCGTGATACGCCTATTTTTATAGGTTAATGTCATGATAATAATGGTTTCTTAGAC
GTCAGGTGGCACTTTTCGGGGAAATGTGCGCGGAACCCCTATTTGTTTATTTTTCTAAATACATTCAAAT
ATGTATCCGCTCATGAGACAATAACCCTGATAAATGCTTCAATAATATTGAAAAAGGAAGAGTATGAGTA
TTCAACATTTCCGTGTCGCCCTTATTCCCTTTTTTGCGGCATTTTGCCTTCCTGTTTTTGCTCACCCAGA
AACGCTGGTGAAAGTAAAAGATGCTGAAGATCAGTTGGGTGCACGAGTGGGTTACATCGAACTGGATCTC
AACAGCGGTAAGATCCTTGAGAGTTTTCGCCCCGAAGAACGTTTTCCAATGATGAGCACTTTTAAAGTTC
TGCTATGTGGCGCGGTATTATCCCGTATTGACGCCGGGCAAGAGCAACTCGGTCGCCGCATACACTATTC
TCAGAATGACTTGGTTGAGTACTCACCAGTCACAGAAAAGCATCTTACGGATGGCATGACAGTAAGAGAA
TTATGCAGTGCTGCCATAACCATGAGTGATAACACTGCGGCCAACTTACTTCTGACAACGATCGGAGGAC
CGAAGGAGCTAACCGCTTTTTTGCACAACATGGGGGATCATGTAACTCGCCTTGATCGTTGGGAACCGGA
GCTGAATGAAGCCATACCAAACGACGAGCGTGACACCACGATGCCTGTAGCAATGGCAACAACGTTGCGC
AAACTATTAACTGGCGAACTACTTACTCTAGCTTCCCGGCAACAATTAATAGACTGGATGGAGGCGGATA
AAGTTGCAGGACCACTTCTGCGCTCGGCCCTTCCGGCTGGCTGGTTTATTGCTGATAAATCTGGAGCCGG
TGAGCGTGGGTCTCGCGGTATCATTGCAGCACTGGGGCCAGATGGTAAGCCCTCCCGTATCGTAGTTATC
TACACGACGGGGAGTCAGGCAACTATGGATGAACGAAATAGACAGATCGCTGAGATAGGTGCCTCACTGA
TTAAGCATTGGTAACTGTCAGACCAAGTTTACTCATATATACTTTAGATTGATTTAAAACTTCATTTTTA
ATTTAAAAGGATCTAGGTGAAGATCCTTTTTGATAATCTCATGACCAAAATCCCTTAACGTGAGTTTTCG
TTCCACTGAGCGTCAGACCCCGTAGAAAAGATCAAAGGATCTTCTTGAGATCCTTTTTTTCTGCGCGTAA
TCTGCTGCTTGCAAACAAAAAAACCACCGCTACCAGCGGTGGTTTGTTTGCCGGATCAAGAGCTACCAAC
TCTTTTTCCGAAGGTAACTGGCTTCAGCAGAGCGCAGATACCAAATACTGTTCTTCTAGTGTAGCCGTAG
TTAGGCCACCACTTCAAGAACTCTGTAGCACCGCCTACATACCTCGCTCTGCTAATCCTGTTACCAGTGG
CTGCTGCCAGTGGCGATAAGTCGTGTCTTACCGGGTTGGACTCAAGACGATAGTTACCGGATAAGGCGCA
GCGGTCGGGCTGAACGGGGGGTTCGTGCACACAGCCCAGCTTGGAGCGAACGACCTACACCGAACTGAGA
TACCTACAGCGTGAGCTATGAGAAAGCGCCACGCTTCCCGAAGGGAGAAAGGCGGACAGGTATCCGGTAA
GCGGCAGGGTCGGAACAGGAGAGCGCACGAGGGAGCTTCCAGGGGGAAACGCCTGGTATCTTTATAGTCC
TGTCGGGTTTCGCCACCTCTGACTTGAGCGTCGATTTTTGTGATGCTCGTCAGGGGGGCGGAGCCTATGG
AAAAACGCCAGCAACGCGGCCTTTTTACGGTTCCTGGCCTTTTGCTGGCCTTTTGCTCACATGTTCTTTC
CTGCGTTATCCCCTGATTCTGTGGATAACCGTATTACCGCCTTTGAGTGAGCTGATACCGCTCGCCGCAG
CCGAACGACCGAGCGCAGCGAGTCAGTGAG
